Addgene plasmid #87424: AICSDP-9:DSP-mEGFP
Purpose: Homology arms and linker-mEGFP sequence for C-terminus tagging of human DSP
Depositing lab: Allen Institute for Cell Science. Publication: Systematic gene tagging using CRISPR/Cas9 in human stem cells to illuminate cell organization. Roberts B, Haupt A, Tucker A, Grancharova T, Arakaki J, Fuqua MA, Nelson A, Hookway C, Ludmann SA, Mueller IA, Yang R, Horwitz R, Rafelski SM, Gunawardane RN. Mol Biol Cell. 2017 Oct 15;28(21):2854-2874. doi: 10.1091/mbc.E17-03-0209. Epub 2017 Aug 16. PubMed 28814507.
Backbone
  Vector backbone: pUC57
  Vector type: Mammalian Expression, CRISPR ; Donor Template
Growth in bacteria
  Bacterial resistance: Ampicillin, 100 μg/mL
  Growth temperature: 37°C
  Growth strain: DH5alpha
  Copy number: High Copy
Gene/Insert
  Gene/Insert name: DSP Homology Arms with linker-mEGFP (alt name: DSP)
  Species: H. sapiens (human)
  Insert size (bp): 2738
  Mutation: homology arms contain point mutations to disrupt crRNA binding sites used and point mutations specific to WTC genome
  Entrez Gene: DSP (a.k.a. DCWHKTA, DP)
  Tag / fusion protein: linker-mEGFP (C terminal on insert)
  Cloning method: Unknown
  Sequencing primers: 5′ M13-F20; 3′ M13-Rev
Terms and licenses: Academic/Nonprofit Terms; Industry Terms
Depositor comments: This plasmid has been used with locus-specific CRISPR/Cas9 to add a mEGFP tag to the C-terminus of human DSP in WTC human induced pluripotent stem cells by the Allen Institute for Cell Science. Linker (AA) sequence: HDPPVAT. After protein tagging using this donor template plasmid and CRISPR/Cas9 reagents, transfected cells may exhibit varying intensity levels of fluorescence, likely due to editing precision. To obtain cells of uniform intensity levels, see our protocol for fluorescence-assisted cell sorting and subcloning of transfected cells (https://www.allencell.org/instructional-videos-and-tutorials-for-cell-methods.html) Further, we recommend PCR-based assays for identifying precisely edited clones as previously described (https://www.molbiolcell.org/doi/abs/10.1091/mbc.e17-03-0209) For more information on the entire plasmid collection, please see https://www.addgene.org/allen-institute-cell-science/ . Please visit https://www.biorxiv.org/content/early/2017/03/31/123042 for bioRxiv preprint.
How to cite: AICSDP-9:DSP-mEGFP was a gift from Allen Institute for Cell Science (Addgene plasmid # 87424 ; http://n2t.net/addgene:87424 ; RRID:Addgene_87424)
