[The description below was written by a language model from this plasmid's Addgene catalogue record and pLannotate feature annotations shown in this document.]
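Description:
AICSDP-9:DSP-mEGFP is a CRISPR/Cas9 homology-directed repair donor template built in the pUC57 cloning backbone, designed to add a monomeric EGFP tag to the C-terminus of human desmoplakin (DSP), the major high-molecular-weight desmosomal protein that anchors intermediate filaments to desmosomes. The roughly 5.4 kb plasmid is maintained in E. coli at high copy through a ColE1/pUC-type origin and is selected with ampicillin via the β-lactamase gene and its native promoter. Remnants of the pUC cloning region (lacZα fragment, lac promoter and operator, CAP site) flank the insert, and small bom, rop and lacI fragments are also annotated. These are backbone vestiges with no role in the editing application.

The 2.7 kb insert consists of two human DSP homology arms surrounding a linker-mEGFP cassette. The annotated 5′ arm covers about 1 kb of the terminal DSP coding sequence, followed by a short seven-residue linker and then mEGFP, which carries the monomerizing A206K mutation and is codon-optimized for mammalian cells. The unannotated stretch downstream of mEGFP presumably corresponds to the 3′ homology arm. No mammalian promoter is present or listed, consistent with a design in which the tag is expressed only after in-frame integration, under control of the endogenous DSP locus. The arms carry point mutations that disrupt the crRNA binding sites, preventing re-cutting of the donor or the edited allele, as well as changes matching the WTC genome. The plasmid has been used with locus-specific Cas9 reagents to tag DSP in WTC human induced pluripotent stem cells for live imaging of desmosomes. The depositor notes that fluorescence intensity can vary among edited cells, so sorting, subcloning and PCR-based screening are advised to identify precisely edited clones.
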