Features (pLannotate 1.2.2; 12 found; start..end, strand, type, name):
    137..236     +  misc_feature   bom (fragment): basis of mobility region from pBR322
    242..399     -  CDS            lacZα (fragment): LacZα fragment of β-galactosidase; lacZ fragment
    411..1415    +  CDS            DSP (fragment): DESP_HUMAN - Experimental evidence at protein level: Swiss-Prot protein existence level 1. Major high molecular weight protein of desmosomes. Involved in the organization of the desmosomal cadherin-plakoglobin complexes into discrete plasma membrane domains and in the anchoring of intermediate filaments to the desmosomes. From Homo sapiens (Human).
   1436..2153    +  CDS            mEGFP (fragment): enhanced GFP with monomerizing A206K mutation (Zacharias et al., 2002) mammalian codon-optimized
   3212..3228    -  protein_bind   lac operator: The lac repressor binds to the lac operator to inhibit transcription in E. coli. This inhibition can be relieved by adding lactose or isopropyl-β-D-thiogalactopyranoside (IPTG). lac repressor encoded by lacI
   3236..3266    -  promoter       lac promoter: promoter for the E. coli lac operon
   3281..3302    -  protein_bind   CAP binding site: CAP binding activates transcription in the presence of cAMP. E. coli catabolite activator protein
   3315..3407    -  CDS            lacI (fragment): lac repressor; lacI; The lac repressor binds to the lac operator to inhibit transcription in E. coli. This inhibition can be relieved by adding lactose or isopropyl-β-D-thiogalactopyranoside (IPTG).
   3590..4178    -  rep_origin     ori: high-copy-number ColE1/pMB1/pBR322/pUC origin of replication
   4349..5209    -  CDS            AmpR: β-lactamase; bla; confers resistance to ampicillin, carbenicillin, and related antibiotics
   5210..5314    -  promoter       AmpR promoter: bla
   5409..35      +  CDS            rop (fragment) (across the origin): Rop protein, which maintains plasmids at low copy number; rop
>Addgene plasmid #87424 | AICSDP-9:DSP-mEGFP | addgene full sequence | sequence record 173979 | Addgene NGS Result
TCGCGCGTTTCGGTGATGACGGTGAAAACCTCTGACACATGCAGCTCCCGGAGACGGTCACAGCTTGTCT
GTAAGCGGATGCCGGGAGCAGACAAGCCCGTCAGGGCGCGTCAGCGGGTGTTGGCGGGTGTCGGGGCTGG
CTTAACTATGCGGCATCAGAGCAGATTGTACTGAGAGTGCACCATATGCGGTGTGAAATACCGCACAGAT
GCGTAAGGAGAAAATACCGCATCAGGCGCCATTCGCCATTCAGGCTGCGCAACTGTTGGGAAGGGCGATC
GGTGCGGGCCTCTTCGCTATTACGCCAGCTGGCGAAAGGGGGATGTGCTGCAAGGCGATTAAGTTGGGTA
ACGCCAGGGTTTTCCCAGTCACGACGTTGTAAAACGACGGCCAGTGAATTGACGCGTATTGGGATTGTTG
ACAGGAAGTTCTTTGATCAGTACCGATCCGGCAGCCTCAGCCTCACTCAATTTGCTGACATGATCTCCTT
GAAAAATGGTGTCGGCACCAGCAGCAGCATGGGCAGTGGTGTCAGCGATGATGTTTTTAGCAGCTCCCGA
CATGAATCAGTAAGTAAGATTTCCACCATATCCAGCGTCAGGAATTTAACCATAAGGAGCAGCTCTTTTT
CAGACACCCTGGAAGAATCGAGCCCCATTGCAGCCATCTTTGACACAGAAAACCTGGAGAAAATCTCCAT
TACAGAAGGTATAGAGCGGGGCATCGTTGACAGCATCACGGGTCAGAGGCTTCTGGAGGCTCAGGCCTGC
ACAGGTGGCATCATCCACCCAACCACGGGCCAGAAGCTGTCACTTCAGGACGCAGTCTCCCAGGGTGTGA
TTGACCAAGACATGGCCACCAGGCTGAAGCCTGCTCAGAAAGCCTTCATAGGCTTCGAGGGTGTGAAGGG
AAAGAAGAAGATGTCAGCAGCAGAGGCAGTGAAAGAAAAATGGCTCCCGTATGAGGCTGGCCAGCGCTTC
CTGGAGTTCCAGTACCTCACGGGAGGTCTTGTTGACCCGGAAGTGCATGGGAGGATAAGCACCGAAGAAG
CCATCCGGAAGGGGTTCATAGATGGCCGCGCCGCACAGAGGCTGCAAGACACCAGCAGCTATGCCAAAAT
CCTGACCTGCCCCAAAACCAAATTAAAAATATCCTATAAGGATGCCATAAATCGCTCCATGGTAGAAGAT
ATCACTGGGCTGCGCCTTCTGGAAGCCGCCTCCGTGTCGTCCAAGGGCTTACCCAGCCCTTACAACATGT
CTTCGGCTCCGGGCTCCCGCTCCGGCTCCCGCTCGGGATCTCGCTCCGGATCTCGCTCCGGGTCCCGCAG
TGGGTCCCGGAGAGGAAGCTTTGACGCCACAGGGAATTCTTCCTACTCTTATTCATACTCATTTAGCAGT
AGTAGCATTGGGCACCACGACCCCCCCGTTGCTACGGTGAGCAAGGGCGAGGAGCTGTTCACCGGGGTGG
TGCCCATCCTGGTCGAGCTGGACGGCGACGTAAACGGCCACAAGTTCAGCGTGTCCGGCGAGGGCGAGGG
CGATGCCACCTACGGCAAGCTGACCCTGAAGTTCATCTGCACCACCGGCAAGCTGCCCGTGCCCTGGCCC
ACCCTCGTGACCACCCTGACCTACGGCGTGCAGTGCTTCAGCCGCTACCCCGACCACATGAAGCAGCACG
ACTTCTTCAAGTCCGCCATGCCCGAAGGCTACGTCCAGGAGCGCACCATCTTCTTCAAGGACGACGGCAA
CTACAAGACCCGCGCCGAGGTGAAGTTCGAGGGCGACACCCTGGTGAACCGCATCGAGCTGAAGGGCATC
GACTTCAAGGAGGACGGCAACATCCTGGGGCACAAGCTGGAGTACAACTACAACAGCCACAACGTCTATA
TCATGGCCGACAAGCAGAAGAACGGCATCAAGGTGAACTTCAAGATCCGCCACAACATCGAGGACGGCAG
CGTGCAGCTCGCCGACCACTACCAGCAGAACACCCCCATCGGCGACGGCCCCGTGCTGCTGCCCGACAAC
CACTACCTGAGCACCCAGTCCAAGCTGAGCAAAGACCCCAACGAGAAGCGCGATCACATGGTCCTGCTGG
AGTTCGTGACCGCCGCCGGGATCACTCTCGGCATGGACGAGCTGTACAAGTAATAGTAGTCAGTTGCGAG
TGGTTGCTATACCTTGACTTCATTTATATGAATTTCCACTTTATTAAATAATAGAAAAGAAAATCCCGGT
GCTTGCAGTAGAGTGATAGGACATTCTATGCTTACAGAAAATATAGCCATGATTGAAATCAAATAGTAAA
GGCTGTTCTGGCTTTTTATCTTCTTAGCTCATCTTAAATAAGCAGTACACTTGGATGCAGTGCGTCTGAA
GTGCTAATCAGTTGTAACAATAGCACAAATCGAACTTAGGATTTGTTTCTTCTCTTCTGTGTTTCGATTT
TTGATCAATTCTTTAATTTTGGAAGCCTATAATACAGTTTTCTATTCTTGGAGATAAAAATTAAATGGAT
CACTGATATTTTAGTCATTCTGCTTCTCATCTAAATATTTCCATATTCTGTATTAGGAGAAAATTACCCT
CCCAGCACCAGCCCCCCTCTCAAACCCCCAACCCAAAACCAAGCATTTTGGAATGAGTCTCCTTTAGTTT
CAGAGTGTGGATTGTATAACCCATATACTCTTCGATGTACTTGTTTGGTTTGGTATTAATTTGACTGTGC
ATGACAGCGGCAATCTTTTCTTTGGTCAAAGTTTTCTGTTTATTTTGCTTGTCATATTCGATGTACTTTA
AGGTGTCTTTATGAAGTTTGCTATTCTGGCAATAAACTTTTAGACTTTTGAAGTGTTTGTGTTTTAATTT
AATATGTTTATAAGCATGTATAAACATTTAGCATATTTTTATCATAGGTCTAAAAATATTTGTTTACTAA
ATACCTGTGAAGAAATACCATTAAAAAACTATTTGGTTCTGAATTCTTACTAGAAGGTGGTCTTTTGAAG
TTAGTCCTTTCGGTACTTCTCAGATGCCTGTCATGTACCCGATGGAGTCCTTGGAAAGAAGGCCTGTGTA
AAGAGGCCAGCCTGGAGGTCAATAACCTGTTCTAGTTTATTCTGGACATTGAGTACCAAGTAGCATTGGC
AAAATCCCAATGGCGCGCCGAGCTTGGCGTAATCATGGTCATAGCTGTTTCCTGTGTGAAATTGTTATCC
GCTCACAATTCCACACAACATACGAGCCGGAAGCATAAAGTGTAAAGCCTGGGGTGCCTAATGAGTGAGC
TAACTCACATTAATTGCGTTGCGCTCACTGCCCGCTTTCCAGTCGGGAAACCTGTCGTGCCAGCTGCATT
AATGAATCGGCCAACGCGCGGGGAGAGGCGGTTTGCGTATTGGGCGCTCTTCCGCTTCCTCGCTCACTGA
CTCGCTGCGCTCGGTCGTTCGGCTGCGGCGAGCGGTATCAGCTCACTCAAAGGCGGTAATACGGTTATCC
ACAGAATCAGGGGATAACGCAGGAAAGAACATGTGAGCAAAAGGCCAGCAAAAGGCCAGGAACCGTAAAA
AGGCCGCGTTGCTGGCGTTTTTCCATAGGCTCCGCCCCCCTGACGAGCATCACAAAAATCGACGCTCAAG
TCAGAGGTGGCGAAACCCGACAGGACTATAAAGATACCAGGCGTTTCCCCCTGGAAGCTCCCTCGTGCGC
TCTCCTGTTCCGACCCTGCCGCTTACCGGATACCTGTCCGCCTTTCTCCCTTCGGGAAGCGTGGCGCTTT
CTCATAGCTCACGCTGTAGGTATCTCAGTTCGGTGTAGGTCGTTCGCTCCAAGCTGGGCTGTGTGCACGA
ACCCCCCGTTCAGCCCGACCGCTGCGCCTTATCCGGTAACTATCGTCTTGAGTCCAACCCGGTAAGACAC
GACTTATCGCCACTGGCAGCAGCCACTGGTAACAGGATTAGCAGAGCGAGGTATGTAGGCGGTGCTACAG
AGTTCTTGAAGTGGTGGCCTAACTACGGCTACACTAGAAGAACAGTATTTGGTATCTGCGCTCTGCTGAA
GCCAGTTACCTTCGGAAAAAGAGTTGGTAGCTCTTGATCCGGCAAACAAACCACCGCTGGTAGCGGTGGT
TTTTTTGTTTGCAAGCAGCAGATTACGCGCAGAAAAAAAGGATCTCAAGAAGATCCTTTGATCTTTTCTA
CGGGGTCTGACGCTCAGTGGAACGAAAACTCACGTTAAGGGATTTTGGTCATGAGATTATCAAAAAGGAT
CTTCACCTAGATCCTTTTAAATTAAAAATGAAGTTTTAAATCAATCTAAAGTATATATGAGTAAACTTGG
TCTGACAGTTACCAATGCTTAATCAGTGAGGCACCTATCTCAGCGATCTGTCTATTTCGTTCATCCATAG
TTGCCTGACTCCCCGTCGTGTAGATAACTACGATACGGGAGGGCTTACCATCTGGCCCCAGTGCTGCAAT
GATACCGCGAGACCCACGCTCACCGGCTCCAGATTTATCAGCAATAAACCAGCCAGCCGGAAGGGCCGAG
CGCAGAAGTGGTCCTGCAACTTTATCCGCCTCCATCCAGTCTATTAATTGTTGCCGGGAAGCTAGAGTAA
GTAGTTCGCCAGTTAATAGTTTGCGCAACGTTGTTGCCATTGCTACAGGCATCGTGGTGTCACGCTCGTC
GTTTGGTATGGCTTCATTCAGCTCCGGTTCCCAACGATCAAGGCGAGTTACATGATCCCCCATGTTGTGC
AAAAAAGCGGTTAGCTCCTTCGGTCCTCCGATCGTTGTCAGAAGTAAGTTGGCCGCAGTGTTATCACTCA
TGGTTATGGCAGCACTGCATAATTCTCTTACTGTCATGCCATCCGTAAGATGCTTTTCTGTGACTGGTGA
GTACTCAACCAAGTCATTCTGAGAATAGTGTATGCGGCGACCGAGTTGCTCTTGCCCGGCGTCAATACGG
GATAATACCGCGCCACATAGCAGAACTTTAAAAGTGCTCATCATTGGAAAACGTTCTTCGGGGCGAAAAC
TCTCAAGGATCTTACCGCTGTTGAGATCCAGTTCGATGTAACCCACTCGTGCACCCAACTGATCTTCAGC
ATCTTTTACTTTCACCAGCGTTTCTGGGTGAGCAAAAACAGGAAGGCAAAATGCCGCAAAAAAGGGAATA
AGGGCGACACGGAAATGTTGAATACTCATACTCTTCCTTTTTCAATATTATTGAAGCATTTATCAGGGTT
ATTGTCTCATGAGCGGATACATATTTGAATGTATTTAGAAAAATAAACAAATAGGGGTTCCGCGCACATT
TCCCCGAAAAGTGCCACCTGACGTCTAAGAAACCATTATTATCATGACATTAACCTATAAAAATAGGCGT
ATCACGAGGCCCTTTCGTC
