>Addgene plasmid #87424 | AICSDP-9:DSP-mEGFP | depositor partial sequence | sequence record 170444 | DSP Homology Arms and linker-mEGFP
TGTTGACAGGAAGTTCTTTGATCAGTACCGATCCGGCAGCCTCAGCCTCACTCAATTTGCTGACATGATC
TCCTTGAAAAATGGTGTCGGCACCAGCAGCAGCATGGGCAGTGGTGTCAGCGATGATGTTTTTAGCAGCT
CCCGACATGAATCAGTAAGTAAGATTTCCACCATATCCAGCGTCAGGAATTTAACCATAAGGAGCAGCTC
TTTTTCAGACACCCTGGAAGAATCGAGCCCCATTGCAGCCATCTTTGACACAGAAAACCTGGAGAAAATC
TCCATTACAGAAGGTATAGAGCGGGGCATCGTTGACAGCATCACGGGTCAGAGGCTTCTGGAGGCTCAGG
CCTGCACAGGTGGCATCATCCACCCAACCACGGGCCAGAAGCTGTCACTTCAGGACGCAGTCTCCCAGGG
TGTGATTGACCAAGACATGGCCACCAGGCTGAAGCCTGCTCAGAAAGCCTTCATAGGCTTCGAGGGTGTG
AAGGGAAAGAAGAAGATGTCAGCAGCAGAGGCAGTGAAAGAAAAATGGCTCCCGTATGAGGCTGGCCAGC
GCTTCCTGGAGTTCCAGTACCTCACGGGAGGTCTTGTTGACCCGGAAGTGCATGGGAGGATAAGCACCGA
AGAAGCCATCCGGAAGGGGTTCATAGATGGCCGCGCCGCACAGAGGCTGCAAGACACCAGCAGCTATGCC
AAAATCCTGACCTGCCCCAAAACCAAATTAAAAATATCCTATAAGGATGCCATAAATCGCTCCATGGTAG
AAGATATCACTGGGCTGCGCCTTCTGGAAGCCGCCTCCGTGTCGTCCAAGGGCTTACCCAGCCCTTACAA
CATGTCTTCGGCTCCGGGCTCCCGCTCCGGCTCCCGCTCGGGATCTCGCTCCGGATCTCGCTCCGGGTCC
CGCAGTGGGTCCCGGAGAGGAAGCTTTGACGCCACAGGGAATTCTTCCTACTCTTATTCATACTCATTTA
GCAGTAGTAGCATTGGGCACCACGACCCCCCCGTTGCTACGGTGAGCAAGGGCGAGGAGCTGTTCACCGG
GGTGGTGCCCATCCTGGTCGAGCTGGACGGCGACGTAAACGGCCACAAGTTCAGCGTGTCCGGCGAGGGC
GAGGGCGATGCCACCTACGGCAAGCTGACCCTGAAGTTCATCTGCACCACCGGCAAGCTGCCCGTGCCCT
GGCCCACCCTCGTGACCACCCTGACCTACGGCGTGCAGTGCTTCAGCCGCTACCCCGACCACATGAAGCA
GCACGACTTCTTCAAGTCCGCCATGCCCGAAGGCTACGTCCAGGAGCGCACCATCTTCTTCAAGGACGAC
GGCAACTACAAGACCCGCGCCGAGGTGAAGTTCGAGGGCGACACCCTGGTGAACCGCATCGAGCTGAAGG
GCATCGACTTCAAGGAGGACGGCAACATCCTGGGGCACAAGCTGGAGTACAACTACAACAGCCACAACGT
CTATATCATGGCCGACAAGCAGAAGAACGGCATCAAGGTGAACTTCAAGATCCGCCACAACATCGAGGAC
GGCAGCGTGCAGCTCGCCGACCACTACCAGCAGAACACCCCCATCGGCGACGGCCCCGTGCTGCTGCCCG
ACAACCACTACCTGAGCACCCAGTCCAAGCTGAGCAAAGACCCCAACGAGAAGCGCGATCACATGGTCCT
GCTGGAGTTCGTGACCGCCGCCGGGATCACTCTCGGCATGGACGAGCTGTACAAGTAATAGTAGTCAGTT
GCGAGTGGTTGCTATACCTTGACTTCATTTATATGAATTTCCACTTTATTAAATAATAGAAAAGAAAATC
CCGGTGCTTGCAGTAGAGTGATAGGACATTCTATGCTTACAGAAAATATAGCCATGATTGAAATCAAATA
GTAAAGGCTGTTCTGGCTTTTTATCTTCTTAGCTCATCTTAAATAAGCAGTACACTTGGATGCAGTGCGT
CTGAAGTGCTAATCAGTTGTAACAATAGCACAAATCGAACTTAGGATTTGTTTCTTCTCTTCTGTGTTTC
GATTTTTGATCAATTCTTTAATTTTGGAAGCCTATAATACAGTTTTCTATTCTTGGAGATAAAAATTAAA
TGGATCACTGATATTTTAGTCATTCTGCTTCTCATCTAAATATTTCCATATTCTGTATTAGGAGAAAATT
ACCCTCCCAGCACCAGCCCCCCTCTCAAACCCCCAACCCAAAACCAAGCATTTTGGAATGAGTCTCCTTT
AGTTTCAGAGTGTGGATTGTATAACCCATATACTCTTCGATGTACTTGTTTGGTTTGGTATTAATTTGAC
TGTGCATGACAGCGGCAATCTTTTCTTTGGTCAAAGTTTTCTGTTTATTTTGCTTGTCATATTCGATGTA
CTTTAAGGTGTCTTTATGAAGTTTGCTATTCTGGCAATAAACTTTTAGACTTTTGAAGTGTTTGTGTTTT
AATTTAATATGTTTATAAGCATGTATAAACATTTAGCATATTTTTATCATAGGTCTAAAAATATTTGTTT
ACTAAATACCTGTGAAGAAATACCATTAAAAAACTATTTGGTTCTGAATTCTTACTAGAAGGTGGTCTTT
TGAAGTTAGTCCTTTCGGTACTTCTCAGATGCCTGTCATGTACCCGATGGAGTCCTTGGAAAGAAGGCCT
GTGTAAAGAGGCCAGCCTGGAGGTCAATAACCTGTTCTAGTTTATTCTGGACATTGAGTACCAAGTAGCA
TTGGCAAA
